>Addgene plasmid #61441 | LV-TRE-MyoD-Stop-LacZ PGK-rtTA-IRES-Puro | depositor full sequence | sequence record 99953 | LV-TRE-MyoD-Stop-LacZ PGK-rtTA-IRES-Puro   sequence 13233 bps
CTAGCTTCTGCAGCACGTGTCTAGAAACGCTGGTCGACAATCAACCTCTGGATTACAAAATTTGTGAAAG
ATTGACTGGTATTCTTAACTATGTTGCTCCTTTTACGCTATGTGGATACGCTGCTTTAATGCCTTTGTAT
CATGCTATTGCTTCCCGTATGGCTTTCATTTTCTCCTCCTTGTATAAATCCTGGTTGCTGTCTCTTTATG
AGGAGTTGTGGCCCGTTGTCAGGCAACGTGGCGTGGTGTGCACTGTGTTTGCTGACGCAACCCCCACTGG
TTGGGGCATTGCCACCACCTGTCAGCTCCTTTCCGGGACTTTCGCTTTCCCCCTCCCTATTGCCACGGCG
GAACTCATCGCCGCCTGCCTTGCCCGCTGCTGGACAGGGGCTCGGCTGTTGGGCACTGACAATTCCGTGG
TGTTGTCGGGGAAGCTGACGTCCTTTCCATGGCTGCTCGCCTGTGTTGCCACCTGGATTCTGCGCGGGAC
GTCCTTCTGCTACGTCCCTTCGGCCCTCAATCCAGCGGACCTTCCTTCCCGCGGCCTGCTGCCGGCTCTG
CGGCCTCTTCCGCGTCTTCGCCTTCGCCCTCAGACGAGTCGGATCTCCCTTTGGGCCGCCTCCCCGCCTG
GAATTCGAGCTCGGTACCTTTAAGACCAATGACTTACAAGGCAGCTGTAGATCTTAGCCACTTTTTAAAA
GAAAAGGGGGGACTGGAAGGGCTAATTCACTCCCAACGAAGACAAGATCTGCTTTTTGCTTGTACTGGGT
CTCTCTGGTTAGACCAGATCTGAGCCTGGGAGCTCTCTGGCTAACTAGGGAACCCACTGCTTAAGCCTCA
ATAAAGCTTGCCTTGAGTGCTTCAAGTAGTGTGTGCCCGTCTGTTGTGTGACTCTGGTAACTAGAGATCC
CTCAGACCCTTTTAGTCAGTGTGGAAAATCTCTAGCAGTAGTAGTTCATGTCATCTTATTATTCAGTATT
TATAACTTGCAAAGAAATGAATATCAGAGAGTGAGAGGAACTTGTTTATTGCAGCTTATAATGGTTACAA
ATAAAGCAATAGCATCACAAATTTCACAAATAAAGCATTTTTTTCACTGCATTCTAGTTGTGGTTTGTCC
AAACTCATCAATGTATCTTATCATGTCTGGCTCTAGCTATCCCGCCCCTAACTCCGCCCAGTTCCGCCCA
TTCTCCGCCCCATGGCTGACTAATTTTTTTTATTTATGCAGAGGCCGAGGCCGCCTCGGCCTCTGAGCTA
TTCCAGAAGTAGTGAGGAGGCTTTTTTGGAGGCCTAGGCTTTTGCGTCGAGACGTACCCAATTCGCCCTA
TAGTGAGTCGTATTACGCGCGCTCACTGGCCGTCGTTTTACAACGTCGTGACTGGGAAAACCCTGGCGTT
ACCCAACTTAATCGCCTTGCAGCACATCCCCCTTTCGCCAGCTGGCGTAATAGCGAAGAGGCCCGCACCG
ATCGCCCTTCCCAACAGTTGCGCAGCCTGAATGGCGAATGGCGCG
[124 nt withheld, positions 1516-1639]
C
[91 nt withheld, positions 1641-1731]
A
[49 nt withheld, positions 1733-1781]
CCTTTGACGTTGGAGTCCACGTTCTTT
[37 nt withheld, positions 1809-1845]
ACCCTATCTCGGTCTATTCTTTTGATTTATAAGGGATTTTGCCGATTTCGGCCTATTGGTTAAAAAATGA
GCTGATTTAACAAAAATTTAACGCGAATTTTAACAAAATATTAACGTTTACAATTTCCCAGGTGGCACTT
TTCGGGGAAATGTGCGCGGAACCCCTATTTGTTTATTTTTCTAAATACATTCAAATATGTATCCGCTCAT
GAGACAATAACCCTGATAAATGCTTCAATAATATTGAAAAAGGAAGAGTATGAGTATTCAACATTTCCGT
GTCGCCCTTATTCCCTTTTTTGCGGCATTTTGCCTTCCTGTTTTTGCTCACCCAGAAACGCTGGTGAAAG
TAAAAGATGCTGAAGATCAGTTGGGTGCACGAGTGGGTTACATCGAACTGGATCTCAACAGCGGTAAGAT
CCTTGAGAGTTTTCGCCCCGAAGAACGTTTTCCAATGATGAGCACTTTTAAAGTTCTGCTATGTGGCGCG
GTATTATCCCGTATTGACGCCGGGCAAGAGCAACTCGGTCGCCGCATACACTATTCTCAGAATGACTTGG
TTGAGTACTCACCAGTCACAGAAAAGCATCTTACGGATGGCATGACAGTAAGAGAATTATGCAGTGCTGC
CATAACCATGAGTGATAACACTGCGGCCAACTTACTTCTGACAACGATCGGAGGACCGAAGGAGCTAACC
GCTTTTTTGCACAACATGGGGGATCATGTAACTCGCCTTGATCGTTGGGAACCGGAGCTGAATGAAGCCA
TACCAAACGACGAGCGTGACACCACGATGCCTGTAGCAATGGCAACAACGTTGCGCAAACTATTAACTGG
CGAACTACTTACTCTAGCTTCCCGGCAACAATTAATAGACTGGATGGAGGCGGATAAAGTTGCAGGACCA
CTTCTGCGCTCGGCCCTTCCGGCTGGCTGGTTTATTGCTGATAAATCTGGAGCCGGTGAGCGTGGGTCTC
GCGGTATCATTGCAGCACTGGGGCCAGATGGTAAGCCCTCCCGTATCGTAGTTATCTACACGACGGGGAG
TCAGGCAACTATGGATGAACGAAATAGACAGATCGCTGAGATAGGTGCCTCACTGATTAAGCATTGGTAA
CTGTCAGACCAAGTTTACTCATATATACTTTAGATTGATTTAAAACTTCATTTTTAATTTAAAAGGATCT
AGGTGAAGATCCTTTTTGATAATCTCATGACCAAAATCCCTTAACGTGAGTTTTCGTTCCACTGAGCGTC
AGACCCCGTAGAAAAGATCAAAGGATCTTCTTGAGATCCTTTTTTTCTGCGCGTAATCTGCTGCTTGCAA
ACAAAAAAACCACCGCTACCAGCGGTGGTTTGTTTGCCGGATCAAGAGCTACCAACTCTTTTTCCGAAGG
TAACTGGCTTCAGCAGAGCGCAGATACCAAATACTGTCCTTCTAGTGTAGCCGTAGTTAGGCCACCACTT
CAAGAACTCTGTAGCACCGCCTACATACCTCGCTCTGCTAATCCTGTTACCAGTGGCTGCTGCCAGTGGC
GATAAGTCGTGTCTTACCGGGTTGGACTCAAGACGATAGTTACCGGATAAGGCGCAGCGGTCGGGCTGAA
CGGGGGGTTCGTGCACACAGCCCAGCTTGGAGCGAACGACCTACACCGAACTGAGATACCTACAGCGTGA
GCTATGAGAAAGCGCCACGCTTCCCGAAGGGAGAAAGGCGGACAGGTATCCGGTAAGCGGCAGGGTCGGA
ACAGGAGAGCGCACGAGGGAGCTTCCAGGGGGAAACGCCTGGTATCTTTATAGTCCTGTCGGGTTTCGCC
ACCTCTGACTTGAGCGTCGATTTTTGTGATGCTCGTCAGGGGGGCGGAGCCTATGGAAAAACGCCAGCAA
CGCGGCCTTTTTACGGTTCCTGGCCTTTTGCTGGCCTTTTGCTCACATGTTCTTTCCTGCGTTATCCCCT
GATTCTGTGGATAACCGTATTACCGCCTTTGAGTGAGCTGATACCGCTCGCCGCAGCCGAACGACCGAGC
GCAGCGAGTCAGTGAGCGAGGAAGCGGAAGAGCGCCCAATACGCAAACCGCCTCTCCCCGCGCGTTGGCC
GATTCATTAATGCAGCTGGCACGACAGGTTTCCCGACTGGAAAGCGGGCAGTGAGCGCAACGCAATTAAT
GTGAGTTAGCTCACTCATTAGGCACCCCAGGCTTTACACTTTATGCTTCCGGCTCGTATGTTGTGTGGAA
TTGTGAGCGGATAACAATTTCACACAGGAAACAGCTATGACCATGATTACGCCAAGCGCGCAATTAACCC
TCACTAAAGGGAACAAAAGCTGGAGCTGCAAGCTTAATGTAGTCTTATGCAATACTCTTGTAGTCTTGCA
ACATGGTAACGATGAGTTAGCAACATGCCTTACAAGGAGAGAAAAAGCACCGTGCATGCCGATTGGTGGA
AGTAAGGTGGTACGATCGTGCCTTATTAGGAAGGCAACAGACGGGTCTGACATGGATTGGACGAACCACT
GAATTGCCGCATTGCAGAGATATTGTATTTAAGTGCCTAGCTCGATACAATAAACGGGTCTCTCTGGTTA
GACCAGATCTGAGCCTGGGAGCTCTCTGGCTAACTAGGGAACCCACTGCTTAAGCCTCAATAAAGCTTGC
CTTGAGTGCTTCAAGTAGTGTGTGCCCGTCTGTTGTGTGACTCTGGTAACTAGAGATCCCTCAGACCCTT
TTAGTCAGTGTGGAAAATCTCTAGCAGTGGCGCCCGAACAGGGACCTGAAAGCGAAAGGGAAACCAGAGC
TCTCTCGACGCAGGACTCGGCTTGCTGAAGCGCGCACGGCAAGAGGCGAGGGGCGGCGACTGGTGAGTAC
GCCAAAAATTTTGACTAGCGGAGGCTAGAAGGAGAGAGATGGGTGCGAGAGCGTCAGTATTAAGCGGGGG
AGAATTAGATCGCGATGGGAAAAAATTCGGTTAAGGCCAGGGGGAAAGAAAAAATATAAATTAAAACATA
TAGTATGGGCAAGCAGGGAGCTAGAACGATTCGCAGTTAATCCTGGCCTGTTAGAAACATCAGAAGGCTG
TAGACAAATACTGGGACAGCTACAACCATCCCTTCAGACAGGATCAGAAGAACTTAGATCATTATATAAT
ACAGTAGCAACCCTCTATTGTGTGCATCAAAGGATAGAGATAAAAGACACCAAGGAAGCTTTAGACAAGA
TAGAGGAAGAGCAAAACAAAAGTAAGACCACCGCACAGCAAGCGGCCGCTGATCTTCAGACCTGGAGGAG
GAGATATGAGGGACAATTGGAGAAGTGAATTATATAAATATAAAGTAGTAAAAATTGAACCATTAGGAGT
AGCACCCACCAAGGCAAAGAGAAGAGTGGTGCAGAGAGAAAAAAGAGCAGTGGGAATAGGAGCTTTGTTC
CTTGGGTTCTTGGGAGCAGCAGGAAGCACTATGGGCGCAGCCTCAATGACGCTGACGGTACAGGCCAGAC
AATTATTGTCTGGTATAGTGCAGCAGCAGAACAATTTGCTGAGGGCTATTGAGGCGCAACAGCATCTGTT
GCAACTCACAGTCTGGGGCATCAAGCAGCTCCAGGCAAGAATCCTGGCTGTGGAAAGATACCTAAAGGAT
CAACAGCTCCTGGGGATTTGGGGTTGCTCTGGAAAACTCATTTGCACCACTGCTGTGCCTTGGAATGCTA
GTTGGAGTAATAAATCTCTGGAACAGATTTGGAATCACACGACCTGGATGGAGTGGGACAGAGAAATTAA
CAATTACACAAGCTTAATACACTCCTTAATTGAAGAATCGCAAAACCAGCAAGAAAAGAATGAACAAGAA
TTATTGGAATTAGATAAATGGGCAAGTTTGTGGAATTGGTTTAACATAACAAATTGGCTGTGGTATATAA
AATTATTCATAATGATAGTAGGAGGCTTGGTAGGTTTAAGAATAGTTTTTGCTGTACTTTCTATAGTGAA
TAGAGTTAGGCAGGGATATTCACCATTATCGTTTCAGACCCACCTCCCAACCCCGAGGGGACCCGACAGG
CCCGAAGGAATAGAAGAAGAAGGTGGAGAGAGAGACAGAGACAGATCCATTCGATTAGTGAACGGATCTC
GACGGTATCGGTTAACTTTTAAAAGAAAAGGGGGGATTGGGGGGTACAGTGCAGGGGAAAGAATAGTAGA
CATAATAGCAACAGACATACAAACTAAAGAATTACAAAAACAAATTACAAAAATTCAAAATTTTATCGAT
CACGAGACTAGCCTCGAGTTTACCACTCCCTATCAGTGATAGAGAAAAGTGAAAGTCGAGTTTACCACTC
CCTATCAGTGATAGAGAAAAGTGAAAGTCGAGTTTACCACTCCCTATCAGTGATAGAGAAAAGTGAAAGT
CGAGTTTACCACTCCCTATCAGTGATAGAGAAAAGTGAAAGTCGAGTTTACCACTCCCTATCAGTGATAG
AGAAAAGTGAAAGTCGAGTTTACCACTCCCTATCAGTGATAGAGAAAAGTGAAAGTCGAGTTTACCACTC
CCTATCAGTGATAGAGAAAAGTGAAAGTCGAGCTCGGTACCCGGGTCGAGTAGGCGTGTACGGTGGGAGG
CCTATATAAGCAGAGCTCGTTTAGTGAACCGTCAGATCGCCTGGAGACGCCATCCACGCTGTTTTGACCT
CCATAGAAGACACCGGGACCGATCCAGCCTCCGCGGCCCCGAATTCGAGCTCGGTACCCGGGGATCCTCT
AGTCAGCTGACGCGTGCCACCATGGAGCTTCTATCGCCGCCACTCCGGGACATAGACTTGACAGGCCCCG
ACGGCTCTCTCTGCTCCTTTGAGACAGCAGACGACTTCTATGATGATCCGTGTTTCGACTCACCAGACCT
GCGCTTTTTTGAGGACCTGGACCCGCGCCTGGTGCACGTGGGAGCCCTCCTGAAACCGGAGGAGCACGCA
CACTTCTCTACTGCGGTGCACCCAGGCCCAGGCGCTCGTGAGGATGAGCATGTGCGCGCGCCCAGCGGGC
ACCACCAGGCGGGTCGCTGCTTGCTGTGGGCCTGCAAGGCGTGCAAGCGCAAGACCACCAACGCTGATCG
CCGCAAGGCCGCCACCATGCGCGAGCGCCGCCGCCTGAGCAAAGTGAATGAGGCCTTCGAGACGCTCAAG
CGCTGCACGTCCAGCAACCCGAACCAGCGGCTACCCAAGGTGGAGATCCTGCGCAACGCCATCCGCTACA
TCGAAGGTCTGCAGGCTCTGCTGCGCGACCAGGACGCCGCGCCCCCTGGCGCCGCTGCCTTCTACGCACC
TGGACCGCTGCCCCCAGGCCGTGGCAGCGAGCACTACAGTGGCGACTCAGACGCGTCCAGCCCGCGCTCC
AACTGCTCTGATGGCATGATGGATTACAGCGGCCCCCCAAGCGGCCCCCGGCGGCAGAATGGCTACGACA
CCGCCTACTACAGTGAGGCGGTGCGCGAGTCCAGGCCAGGGAAGAGTGCGGCTGTGTCGAGCCTCGACTG
CCTGTCCAGCATAGTGGAGCGCATCTCCACAGACAGCCCCGCTGCGCCTGCGCTGCTTTTGGCAGATGCA
CCACCAGAGTCGCCTCCGGGTCCGCCAGAGGGGGCATCCCTAAGCGACACAGAACAGGGAACCCAGACCC
CGTCTCCCGACGCCGCCCCTCAGTGTCCTGCAGGCTCAAACCCCAATGCGATTTATCAGGTGCTTATGCA
TTGAGCCGTCGTTTTACAACGTCGTGACTGGGAAAACCCTGGCGTTACCCAACTTAATCGCCTTGCAGCA
CATCCCCCTTTCGCCAGCTGGCGTAATAGCGAAGAGGCCCGCACCGATCGCCCTTCCCAACAGTTGCGCA
GCCTGAATGGCGAATGGCGCTTTGCCTGGTTTCCGGCACCAGAAGCGGTGCCGGAAAGCTGGCTGGAGTG
CGATCTTCCTGAGGCCGATACTGTCGTCGTCCCCTCAAACTGGCAGATGCACGGTTACGATGCGCCCATC
TCCACCAACGTGACCTATCCCATTACGGTCAATCCGCCGTTTGTTCCCACGGAGAATCCGACGGGTTGTT
ACTCGCTCACATTTAATGTTGATGAAAGCTGGCTACAGGAAGGCCAGACGCGAATTATTTTTGATGGCGT
TAACTCGGCGTTTCATCTGTGGTGCAACGGGCGCTGGGTCGGTTACGGCCAGGACAGTCGTTTGCCGTCT
GAATTTGACCTGAGCGCATTTTTACGCGCCGGAGAAAACCGCCTCGCGGTGATGGTGCTGCGCTGGAGTG
ACGGCAGTTATCTGGAAGATCAGGATATGTGGCGGATGAGCGGCATTTTCCGTGACGTCTCGTTGCTGCA
TAAACCGACTACACAAATCAGCGATTTCCATGTTGCCACTCGCTTTAATGATGATTTCAGCCGCGCTGTA
CTGGAGGCTGAAGTTCAGATGTGCGGCGAGTTGCGTGACTACCTACGGGTAACAGTTTCTTTATGGCAGG
GTGAAACGCAGGTCGCCAGCGGCACCGCGCCTTTCGGCGGTGAAATTATCGATGAGCGTGGTGGTTATGC
CGATCGCGTCACACTACGTCTGAACGTCGAAAACCCGAAACTGTGGAGCGCCGAAATCCCGAATCTCTAT
CGTGCGGTGGTTGAACTGCACACCGCCGACGGCACGCTGATTGAAGCAGAAGCCTGCGATGTCGGTTTCC
GCGAGGTGCGGATTGAAAATGGTCTGCTGCCGCTGAACGGCAAGCCGTTGCTGATTCGAGGCGTTAACCG
TCACGAGCATCATCCTCTGCATGGTCAGGTCATGGATGAGCAGACGATGGTGCAGGATATCCTGCTGATG
AAGCAGAACAACTTTAACGCCGTGCGCTGTTCGCATTATCCGAACCATCCGCTGTGGTACACGCTGTGCG
ACCGCTACGGCCTGTATGTGGTGGATGAAGCCAATATTGAAACCCACGGCATGGTGCCAATGAATCGTCT
GACCGATGATCCGCGCTGGCTACCGGCGATGAGCGAACGCGTAACGCGAATGGTGCAGCGCGATCGTAAT
CACCCGAGTGTGATCATCTGGTCGCTGGGGAATGAATCAGGCCACGGCGCTAATCACGACGCGCTGTATC
GCTGGATCAAATCTGTCGATCCTTCCCGCCCGGTGCAGTATGAAGGCGGCGGAGCCGACACCACGGCCAC
CGATATTATTTGCCCGATGTACGCGCGCGTGGATGAAGGCCAGCCCTTCCCGGCTGTGCCGAAATGGTCC
ATCAAAAAATGGCTTTCGCTACCTGGAGAGACGCGCCCGCTGATCCTTTGCGAATACGCCCACGCGATGG
GTAACAGTCTTGGCGGTTTCGCTAAATACTGGCAGGCGTTTCGTCAGTATCCCCGTTTACAGGGCGGCTT
CGTCTGGGACTGGGTGGATCAGTCGCTGATTAAATATGATGAAAACGGCAACCCGTGGTCGGCTTACGGC
GGTGATTTTGGCGATACGCCGAACGATCGCCAGTTCTGTATGAACGGTCTGGTCTTTGCCGACCGCACGC
CGCATCCAGCGCTGACGGAAGCAAAACACCAGCAGCAGTTTTTCCAGTTCCGTTTATCCGGGCAAACCAT
CGAAGTGACCAGCGAATACCTGTTCCGTCATAGCGATAACGAGCTCCTGCACTGGATGGTGGCGCTGGAT
GGTAAGCCGCTGGCAAGCGGTGAAGTGCCTCTGGATGTCGCTCCACAAGGTAAACAGTTGATTGAACTGC
CTGAACTACCGCAGCCGGAGAGCGCCGGGCAACTCTGGCTCACAGTACGCGTAGTGCAACCGAACGCGAC
CGCATGGTCAGAAGCCGGCCACATCAGCGCCTGGCAGCAGTGGCGTCTGGCGGAAAACCTCAGTGTGACG
CTCCCCGCCGCGTCCCACGCCATCCCGCATCTGACCACCAGCGAAATGGATTTTTGCATCGAGCTGGGTA
ATAAGCGTTGGCAATTTAACCGCCAGTCAGGCTTTCTTTCACAGATGTGGATTGGCGATAAAAAACAACT
GCTGACGCCGCTGCGCGATCAGTTCACCCGTGCACCGCTGGATAACGACATTGGCGTAAGTGAAGCGACC
CGCATTGACCCTAACGCCTGGGTCGAACGCTGGAAGGCGGCGGGCCATTACCAGGCCGAAGCAGCGTTGT
TGCAGTGCACGGCAGATACACTTGCTGACGCGGTGCTGATTACGACCGCTCACGCGTGGCAGCATCAGGG
GAAAACCTTATTTATCAGCCGGAAAACCTACCGGATTGATGGTAGTGGTCAAATGGCGATTACCGTTGAT
GTTGAAGTGGCGAGCGATACACCGCATCCGGCGCGGATTGGCCTGAACTGCCAGCTGGCGCAGGTAGCAG
AGCGGGTAAACTGGCTCGGATTAGGGCCGCAAGAAAACTATCCCGACCGCCTTACTGCCGCCTGTTTTGA
CCGCTGGGATCTGCCATTGTCAGACATGTATACCCCGTACGTCTTCCCGAGCGAAAACGGTCTGCGCTGC
GGGACGCGCGAATTGAATTATGGCCCACACCAGTGGCGCGGCGACTTCCAGTTCAACATCAGCCGCTACA
GTCAACAGCAACTGATGGAAACCAGCCATCGCCATCTGCTGCACGCGGAAGAAGGCACATGGCTGAATAT
CGACGGTTTCCATATGGGGATTGGTGGAGACGACTCCTGGAGCCCGTCAGTATCGGCGGAATTACAGCTG
AGCGCCGGTCGCTACCATTACCAGTTGGTCTGGTGTCAAAAAGCTAGCGCGGCCGCATCGATAAGCTTGT
GGACGATATCGAATTCGCACGGGGTTGGGGTTGCGCCTTTTCCAAGGCAGCCCTGGGTTTGCGCAGGGAC
GCGGCTGCTCTGGGCGTGGTTCCGGGAAACGCAGCGGCGCCGACCCTGGGTCTCGCACATTCTTCACGTC
CGTTCGCAGCGTCACCCGGATCTTCGCCGCTACCCTTGTGGGCCCCCCGGCGACGCTTCCTGCTCCGCCC
CTAAGTCGGGAAGGTTCCTTGCGGTTCGCGGCGTGCCGGACGTGACAAACGGAAGCCGCACGTCTCACTA
GTACCCTCGCAGACGGACAGCGCCAGGGAGCAATGGCAGCGCGCCGACCGCGATGGGCTGTGGCCAATAG
CGGCTGCTCAGCAGGGCGCGCCGAGAGCAGCGGCCGGGAAGGGGCGGTGCGGGAGGCGGGGTGTGGGGCG
GTAGTGTGGGCCCTGTTCCTGCCCGCGCGGTGTTCCGCATTCTGCAAGCCTCCGGAGCGCACGTCGGCAG
TCGGCTCCCTCGTTGACCGAATCACCGACCTCTCTCCCCAGGGGGGATCCGTTTATCTGCAGAATTCGCC
CTTGACGTCATGTCTAGACTGGACAAGAGCAAAGTCATAAACGGCGCTCTGGAATTACTCAATGGAGTCG
GTATCGAAGGCCTGACGACAAGGAAACTCGCTCAAAAGCTGGGAGTTGAGCAGCCTACCCTGTACTGGCA
CGTGAAGAACAAGCGGGCCCTGCTCGATGCCCTGCCAATCGAGATGCTGGACAGGCATCATACCCACTTC
TGCCCCCTGGAAGGCGAGTCATGGCAAGACTTTCTGCGGAACAACGCCAAGTCATTCCGCTGTGCTCTCC
TCTCACATCGCGACGGGGCTAAAGTGCATCTCGGCACCCGCCCAACAGAGAAACAGTACGAAACCCTGGA
AAATCAGCTCGCGTTCCTGTGTCAGCAAGGCTTCTCCCTGGAGAACGCACTGTACGCTCTGTCCGCCGTG
GGCCACTTTACACTGGGCTGCGTATTGGAGGAACAGGAGCATCAAGTAGCAAAAGAGGAAAGAGAGACAC
CTACCACCGATTCTATGCCCCCACTTCTGAGACAAGCAATTGAGCTGTTCGACCGGCAGGGAGCCGAACC
TGCCTTCCTTTTCGGCCTGGAACTAATCATATGTGGCCTGGAGAAACAGCTAAAGTGCGAAAGCGGCGGG
CCGGCCGACGCCCTTGACGATTTTGACTTAGACATGCTCCCAGCCGATGCCCTTGACGACTTTGACCTTG
ATATGCTGCCTGCTGACGCTCTTGACGATTTTGACCTTGACATGCTCCCCGGGTAACGGACCGGACGTCA
AGGGCGAATTCCAGCACACTGGGAATTCCGCCCCTCTCCCTCCCCCCCCCCTAACGTTACTGGCCGAAGC
CGCTTGGAATAAGGCCGGTGTGCGTTTGTCTATATGTTATTTTCCACCATATTGCCGTCTTTTGGCAATG
TGAGGGCCCGGAAACCTGGCCCTGTCTTCTTGACGAGCATTCCTAGGGGTCTTTCCCCTCTCGCCAAAGG
AATGCAAGGTCTGTTGAATGTCGTGAAGGAAGCAGTTCCTCTGGAAGCTTCTTGAAGACAAACAACGTCT
GTAGCGACCCTTTGCAGGCAGCGGAACCCCCCACCTGGCGACAGGTGCCTCTGCGGCCAAAAGCCACGTG
TATAAGATACACCTGCAAAGGCGGCACAACCCCAGTGCCACGTTGTGAGTTGGATAGTTGTGGAAAGAGT
CAAATGGCTCTCCTCAAGCGTATTCAACAAGGGGCTGAAGGATGCCCAGAAGGTACCCCATTGTATGGGA
TCTGATCTGGGGCCTCGGTGCACATGCTTTACATGTGTTTAGTCGAGGTTAAAAAAACGTCTAGGCCCCC
CGAACCACGGGGACGTGGTTTTCCTTTGAAAAACACGATGATAATATGGCCACAACCATGACCGAGTACA
AGCCCACGGTGCGCCTCGCCACCCGCGACGACGTCCCCAGGGCCGTACGCACCCTCGCCGCCGCGTTCGC
CGACTACCCCGCCACGCGCCACACCGTCGATCCGGACCGCCACATCGAGCGGGTCACCGAGCTGCAAGAA
CTCTTCCTCACGCGCGTCGGGCTCGACATCGGCAAGGTGTGGGTCGCGGACGACGGCGCCGCGGTGGCGG
TCTGGACCACGCCGGAGAGCGTCGAAGCGGGGGCGGTGTTCGCCGAGATCGGCCCGCGCATGGCCGAGTT
GAGCGGTTCCCGGCTGGCCGCGCAGCAACAGATGGAAGGCCTCCTGGCGCCGCACCGGCCCAAGGAGCCC
GCGTGGTTCCTGGCCACCGTCGGCGTCTCGCCCGACCACCAGGGCAAGGGTCTGGGCAGCGCCGTCGTGC
TCCCCGGAGTGGAGGCGGCCGAGCGCGCCGGGGTGCCCGCCTTCCTGGAGACCTCCGCGCCCCGCAACCT
CCCCTTCTACGAGCGGCTCGGCTTCACCGTCACCGCCGACGTCGAGGTGCCCGAAGGACCGCGCACCTGG
TGCATGACCCGCAAGCCCGGTGCCTGACCAGCACACTGGCGGCCGTTA
Features (pLannotate 1.2.2; 33 found; start..end, strand, type, name):
     39..627     +  misc_feature   WPRE: woodchuck hepatitis virus posttranscriptional regulatory element
    644..712     +  CDS            nef (fragment): NEF_HV1Z2 - Experimental evidence at protein level: Swiss-Prot protein existence level 1. Extracellular Nef protein targets CD4(+) T-lymphocytes for apoptosis by interacting with CXCR4 surface receptors. From Human immunodeficiency virus type 1 group M subtype D (isolate Z2/CDC-Z34) (HIV-1).
    714..947     +  LTR            3' LTR (ΔU3): self-inactivating 3' long terminal repeat (LTR) from HIV-1
   1019..1140    +  polyA_signal   SV40 poly(A) signal: SV40 polyadenylation signal
   1159..1294    +  rep_origin     SV40 ori: SV40 origin of replication
   1327..1345    -  promoter       T7 promoter: promoter for bacteriophage T7 RNA polymerase
   1353..1508    +  CDS            lacZα (fragment): LacZα fragment of β-galactosidase; lacZ fragment
   1516..1971    +  rep_origin     f1 ori (sequence partly withheld): f1 bacteriophage origin of replication; arrow indicates direction of (+) strand synthesis
   2000..2104    +  promoter       AmpR promoter: bla
   2105..2965    +  CDS            AmpR: β-lactamase; bla; confers resistance to ampicillin, carbenicillin, and related antibiotics
   3136..3724    +  rep_origin     ori: high-copy-number ColE1/pMB1/pBR322/pUC origin of replication
   3907..3999    +  CDS            lacI (fragment): lac repressor; lacI; The lac repressor binds to the lac operator to inhibit transcription in E. coli. This inhibition can be relieved by adding lactose or isopropyl-β-D-thiogalactopyranoside (IPTG).
   4012..4033    +  protein_bind   CAP binding site: CAP binding activates transcription in the presence of cAMP. E. coli catabolite activator protein
   4048..4078    +  promoter       lac promoter: promoter for the E. coli lac operon
   4082..4104    +  protein_bind   lac operator (fragment): The lac repressor binds to the lac operator to inhibit transcription in E. coli. This inhibition can be relieved by adding lactose or isopropyl-β-D-thiogalactopyranoside (IPTG). lac repressor encoded by lacI
   4147..4165    +  promoter       T3 promoter: promoter for bacteriophage T3 RNA polymerase
   4193..4414    +  promoter       RSV promoter: Rous sarcoma virus enhancer/promoter
   4421..4601    +  LTR            5' LTR (truncated): truncated 5' long terminal repeat (LTR) from HIV-1
   4645..4770    +  misc_feature   HIV-1 Ψ: packaging signal of human immunodeficiency virus type 1
   4754..5117    +  CDS            HIV-1 gag (fragment): gag protein from human immunodeficiency virus 1; gag
   5212..5548    +  ncRNA          RRE: Accession: RF00036 - HIV Rev response element
   5873..5973    +  CDS            Rev (fragment): human immunodeficiency virus 1 (HIV-1) Rev protein; rev; enhances nuclear export of unspliced and incompletely spliced viral mRNAs
   5992..6109    +  misc_feature   cPPT/CTS: central polypurine tract and central termination sequence of HIV-1
   6142..6412    +  protein_bind   tetracycline response element: contains seven copies of the tetracycline operator tetO tetracycline repressor TetR
   6423..6440    +  misc_feature   MCS (fragment): pUC18/19 multiple cloning site
   6445..6482    +  promoter       minimal CMV promoter: human cytomegalovirus (CMV) immediate early promoter
   6576..6607    +  misc_feature   MCS (fragment): pUC18/19 multiple cloning site
   6627..7580    +  CDS            Myod1: MYOD1_MOUSE - Also known as Myod. Experimental evidence at protein level: Swiss-Prot protein existence level 1. Acts as a transcriptional activator that promotes transcription of muscle-specific target genes and plays a role in muscle differentiation (PubMed:16901893). Together with MYF5 and MYOG, co-occupies muscle-specific gene promoter core region during myogenesis. Induces fibroblasts to differentiate into myoblasts. Interacts with and is inhibited by the twist protein. This interaction probably involves the basic domains of both proteins (PubMed:21798092, PubMed:3175662). From Mus musculu
   7593..10637   +  CDS            lacZ: β-galactosidase; lacZ
  10686..11196   +  promoter       hPGK promoter: human phosphoglycerate kinase 1 promoter
  11235..11981   +  CDS            rtTA-Advanced: improved tetracycline-controlled transactivator In the Tet-On® system, rtTA-Advanced binds to the Tet-responsive element and stimulates transcription only in the presence of tetracycline or doxycycline.
  12137..12599   +  misc_feature   IRES: internal ribosome entry site (IRES) of the encephalomyocarditis virus (EMCV)
  12613..13212   +  CDS            PuroR: puromycin N-acetyltransferase; pac from Streptomyces alboniger; confers resistance to puromycin
