[The description below was written by a language model from this plasmid's Addgene catalogue record and pLannotate feature annotations shown in this document.]
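Description:
LV-TRE-MyoD-Stop-LacZ PGK-rtTA-IRES-Puro is a roughly 13.2 kb third-generation, self-inactivating lentiviral transfer plasmid built on the pRRL backbone. It delivers a complete doxycycline-inducible mouse MyoD expression system in a single vector. In bacteria it is maintained through a high-copy ColE1/pUC-type origin and selected with ampicillin resistance. The backbone also carries an f1 origin, an SV40 origin and poly(A) signal, and remnants of lac and phage-promoter cloning sequences. The viral portion has an RSV promoter driving a truncated HIV-1 5' LTR, followed by the Ψ packaging signal with a partial gag sequence, the Rev response element and the cPPT/CTS. A WPRE and a U3-deleted 3' LTR close the transfer cassette, so the integrated provirus lacks LTR promoter activity.

The payload consists of two transcription units in the same orientation. In the first, a tetracycline response element with seven tetO copies is joined to a minimal CMV promoter and drives the mouse Myod1 coding sequence. The MyoD stop codon is followed by the lacZ sequence. The annotation software marks lacZ as a coding sequence, but the record states that it is untranslated. It instead acts as a long orthogonal 3' mRNA tag, letting single-molecule RNA FISH probes distinguish transgene-derived MyoD transcripts from endogenous ones.

In the second unit, the human PGK promoter constitutively expresses rtTA-Advanced, linked through an EMCV IRES to puromycin N-acetyltransferase. Transduced cells can therefore be selected with puromycin and will activate the TRE only when doxycycline is present. The construct is intended for controlled MyoD induction and for quantifying its transcripts in single cells during studies of myogenic differentiation.
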