Addgene plasmid #61441: LV-TRE-MyoD-Stop-LacZ PGK-rtTA-IRES-Puro
Purpose: Dox-inducible MyoD with mRNA tag for smFISH
Depositing lab: Charles Gersbach. Depositing organization: Duke University. Publication: Single-molecule analysis of myocyte differentiation reveals bimodal lineage commitment. Gibson TM, Gersbach CA. Integr Biol (Camb). 2015 Jun 8;7(6):663-71. doi: 10.1039/c5ib00057b. Epub 2015 May 8. PubMed 25953198.
Backbone
  Vector backbone: pRRL
  Backbone size w/o insert (bp): 12000
  Total vector size (bp): 13237
  Modifications to backbone: Untranslated mRNA sequence for LacZ inserted after the MyoD stop codon to serve as an orthogonal tag for the use of single molecule mRNA in situ hybridization.
  Vector type: Lentiviral
  Selectable markers: Puromycin
Growth in bacteria
  Bacterial resistance: Ampicillin, 100 μg/mL
  Growth temperature: 37°C
  Growth strain: Stbl3
  Copy number: Unknown
Gene/Insert
  Gene/Insert name: MyoD
  Species: M. musculus (mouse)
  Insert size (bp): 959
  GenBank ID: NM_010866.2
  Entrez Gene: Myod1 (a.k.a. MYF3, MyoD, Myod-1, bHLHc1)
Terms and licenses: Academic/Nonprofit Terms; Industry Terms: Not Available to Industry
How to cite: LV-TRE-MyoD-Stop-LacZ PGK-rtTA-IRES-Puro was a gift from Charles Gersbach (Addgene plasmid # 61441 ; http://n2t.net/addgene:61441 ; RRID:Addgene_61441)
