>Addgene plasmid #61441 | LV-TRE-MyoD-Stop-LacZ PGK-rtTA-IRES-Puro | addgene partial sequence | sequence record 101324 | mMyoD-F 5'-ggctacgacaccgcctacta-3'
GCGGCTGTGTCGAGCCTCGACTGCCTGTCCAGCATAGTGGAGCGCATCTCCACAGACAGCCCCGCTGCGC
CTGCGCTGCTTTTGGCAGATGCACCACCAGAGTCGCCTCCGGGTCCGCCAGAGGGGGCATCCCTAAGCGA
CACAGAACAGGGAACCCAGACCCCGTCTCCCGACGCCGCCCCTCAGTGTCCTGCAGGCTCAAACCCCAAT
GCGATTTATCAGGTGCTTATGCATTGAGCCGTCGTTTTACAACGTCGTGACTGGGAAAACCCTGGCGTTA
CCCAACTTAATCGCCTTGCAGCACATCCCCCTTTCGCCAGCTGGCGTAATAGCGAAGAGGCCCGCACCGA
TCGCCCTTCCCAACAGTTGCGCAGCCTGAATGGCGAATGGCGCTTTGCCTGGTTTCCGGCACCAGAAGCG
GTGCCGGAAAGCTGGCTGGAGTGCGATCTTCCTGAGGCCGATACTGTCGTCGTCCCCTCAAACTGGCAGA
TGCACGGTTACGATGCGCCCATCTCCACCAACGTGACCTATCCCATTACGGTCAATCCGCCGTTTGTTCC
CACGGAGAATCCGACGGGTTGTTACTCGCTCACATTTAATGTTGATGAAAGCTGGCTACAGGAAGGCCAG
ACGCGAATTATTTTTGATGGCGTTAACTCGGCGTTTCATCTGTGGTGC
