>Addgene plasmid #61441 | LV-TRE-MyoD-Stop-LacZ PGK-rtTA-IRES-Puro | addgene partial sequence | sequence record 102350 | LacZ-internal-F 5'-cgtctcgttgctgcataaac-3'
CGCTTTAATGATGATTTCAGCCGCGCTGTACTGGAGGCTGAAGTTCAGATGTGCGGCGAGTTGCGTGACT
ACCTACGGGTAACAGTTTCTTTATGGCAGGGTGAAACGCAGGTCGCCAGCGGCACCGCGCCTTTCGGCGG
TGAAATTATCGATGAGCGTGGTGGTTATGCCGATCGCGTCACACTACGTCTGAACGTCGAAAACCCGAAA
CTGTGGAGCGCCGAAATCCCGAATCTCTATCGTGCGGTGGTTGAACTGCACACCGCCGACGGCACGCTGA
TTGAAGCAGAAGCCTGCGATGTCGGTTTCCGCGAGGTGCGGATTGAAAATGGTCTGCTGCCGCTGAACGG
CAAGCCGTTGCTGATTCGAGGCGTTAACCGTCACGAGCATCATCCTCTGCATGGTCAGGTCATGGATGAG
CAGACGATGGTGCAGGATATCCTGCTGATGAAGCAGAACAACTTTAACGCCGTGCGCTGTTCGCATTATC
CGAACCATCCGCTGTGGTACACGCTGTGCGACCGCTACGGCCTGTATGTGGTGGATGAAGCCAATATTGA
AACCCACGGCATGGTGCCAATGAATCGTCTGACCGATGATCCGCGCTGGCTACCGGCGATGAGCGAACGC
GTAACGCGAATGGTGCAGCGCGATCGTAATCACCCGAGTGTGATCATCTGGTCGCTGGGGAATGAATCAG
GCCACGGCGCTAATCACGACGCGCTGTATCGCTGGATCAAATCTGTCGATCCTTCCCGCCCGGTGCAGTA
TGAAGGCGGCGGAGCCGACACCACGGCCACCGATATTATTTGCCCGATGTACGCGCGCGTGGATGAAGGC
CAGCCCTTCCCGGCTGTGCCGAAATGGTCCATCA
